>Addgene plasmid #224020 | AiP13023 - pAAV-AiE0460m_3xC1-minBG-SYFP2-WPRE3-BGHpA (Alias: CN3023) | addgene full sequence | sequence record 450589 | Addgene NGS Result
CCTGCAGGCAGCTGCGCGCTCGCTCGCTCACTGAGGCCGCCCGGGCGTCGGGCGACCTTTGGTCGCCCGG
CCTCAGTGAGCGAGCGAGCGCGCAGAGAGGGAGTGGCCAACTCCATCACTAGGGGTTCCTGCGGCCGCAC
GCGTTAACTTGAGGAAATCTGCCACAAGATGTTCTCAAGTGCAAATGTCTCTTGATGCATACACGCATGC
ATTTCTATTTAAGTATCCAACGAGAATTGTGGGGTTGAGGTAGGTATTTTAGCTTATAAAAAAAAAATAC
CTTATGAGCTTATTTTGGATCATATAAAAGTATGAGCACTTTTAGAACACTTTTAATAATGCAAATCATC
TCTGCATCATCCAAATTTAATCCATGAACATTTAGTCATCGTTATCTTACATGAGTCATATCTGTGTCCT
TATAACTTGAGGAAATCTGCCACAAGATGTTCTCAAGTGCAAATGTCTCTTGATGCATACACGCATGCAT
TTCTATTTAAGTATCCAACGAGAATTGTGGGGTTGAGGTAGGTATTTTAGCTTATAAAAAAAAAATACCT
TATGAGCTTATTTTGGATCATATAAAAGTATGAGCACTTTTAGAACACTTTTAATAATGCAAATCATCTC
TGCATCATCCAAATTTAATCCATGAACATTTAGTCATCGTTATCTTACATGAGTCATATCTGTGTCCTTA
TAACTTGAGGAAATCTGCCACAAGATGTTCTCAAGTGCAAATGTCTCTTGATGCATACACGCATGCATTT
CTATTTAAGTATCCAACGAGAATTGTGGGGTTGAGGTAGGTATTTTAGCTTATAAAAAAAAAATACCTTA
TGAGCTTATTTTGGATCATATAAAAGTATGAGCACTTTTAGAACACTTTTAATAATGCAAATCATCTCTG
CATCATCCAAATTTAATCCATGAACATTTAGTCATCGTTATCTTACATGAGTCATATCTGTGTCCTTAGA
GCTCGGGCTGGGCATAAAAGTCAGGGCAGAGCCATCTATTGCTTACATTTGCTTCTGGGATCCAGATCTT
TCGAAGCTAGCGCTACCGGTCGCCACCATGGTGAGCAAGGGCGAGGAGCTGTTCACCGGGGTGGTGCCCA
TCCTGGTCGAGCTGGACGGCGACGTAAACGGCCACAAGTTCAGCGTGTCCGGCGAGGGCGAGGGCGATGC
CACCTACGGCAAGCTGACCCTGAAGCTGATCTGCACCACCGGCAAGCTGCCCGTGCCCTGGCCCACCCTC
GTGACCACCCTGGGCTACGGCGTGCAGTGCTTCGCCCGCTACCCCGACCACATGAAGCAGCACGACTTCT
TCAAGTCCGCCATGCCCGAAGGCTACGTCCAGGAGCGCACCATCTTCTTCAAGGACGACGGCAACTACAA
GACCCGCGCCGAGGTGAAGTTCGAGGGCGACACCCTGGTGAACCGCATCGAGCTGAAGGGCATCGACTTC
AAGGAGGACGGCAACATCCTGGGGCACAAGCTGGAGTACAACTACAACAGCCACAACGTCTATATCACCG
CCGACAAGCAGAAGAACGGCATCAAGGCCAACTTCAAGATCCGCCACAACATCGAGGACGGCGGCGTGCA
GCTCGCCGACCACTACCAGCAGAACACCCCCATCGGCGACGGCCCCGTGCTGCTGCCCGACAACCACTAC
CTGAGCTACCAGTCCAAGCTGAGCAAAGACCCCAACGAGAAGCGCGATCACATGGTCCTGCTGGAGTTCG
TGACCGCCGCCGGGATCACTCTCGGCATGGACGAGCTGTACAAGTAAGTCGACGGCGCGCCGCGGCCGCG
AATTCGATATCATAATCAACCTCTGGATTACAAAATTTGTGAAAGATTGACTGGTATTCTTAACTATGTT
GCTCCTTTTACGCTATGTGGATACGCTGCTTTAATGCCTTTGTATCATGCTATTGCTTCCCGTATGGCTT
TCATTTTCTCCTCCTTGTATAAATCCTGGTTAGTTCTTGCCACGGCGGAACTCATCGCCGCCTGCCTTGC
CCGCTGCTGGACAGGGGCTCGGCTGTTGGGCACTGACAATTCCGTGGCTCGAGAGATCTTCGACTGTGCC
TTCTAGTTGCCAGCCATCTGTTGTTTGCCCCTCCCCCGTGCCTTCCTTGACCCTGGAAGGTGCCACTCCC
ACTGTCCTTTCCTAATAAAATGAGGAAATTGCATCGCATTGTCTGAGTAGGTGTCATTCTATTCTGGGGG
GTGGGGTGGGGCAGGACAGCAAGGGGGAGGATTGGGAAGACAATAGCAGGCATGAGATCTCACGTGCGGA
CCGAGCGGCCGCAGGAACCCCTAGTGATGGAGTTGGCCACTCCCTCTCTGCGCGCTCGCTCGCTCACTGA
GGCCGGGCGACCAAAGGTCGCCCGACGCCCGGGCTTTGCCCGGGCGGCCTCAGTGAGCGAGCGAGCGCGC
AGCTGCCTGCAGGGGCGCCTGATGCGGTATTTTCTCCTTACGCATCTGTGCGGTATTTCACACCGCATA
[95 nt withheld, positions 2520-2614]
T
[46 nt withheld, positions 2616-2661]
C
[141 nt withheld, positions 2663-2803]
CCTTTGACGTTGGAGTCCACGTTCTTT
[37 nt withheld, positions 2831-2867]
ACTCTATCTCGGGCTATTCTTTTGATTTATAAGGGATTTTGCCGATTTCGGTCTATTGGTTAAAAAATGA
GCTGATTTAACAAAAATTTAACGCGAATTTTAACAAAATATTAACGTTTACAATTTTATGGTGCACTCTC
AGTACAATCTGCTCTGATGCCGCATAGTTAAGCCAGCCCCGACACCCGCCAACACCCGCTGACGCGCCCT
GACGGGCTTGTCTGCTCCCGGCATCCGCTTACAGACAAGCTGTGACCGTCTCCGGGAGCTGCATGTGTCA
GAGGTTTTCACCGTCATCACCGAAACGCGCGAGACGAAAGGGCCTCGTGATACGCCTATTTTTATAGGTT
AATGTCATGATAATAATGGTTTCTTAGACGTCAGGTGGCACTTTTCGGGGAAATGTGCGCGGAACCCCTA
TTTGTTTATTTTTCTAAATACATTCAAATATGTATCCGCTCATGAGACAATAACCCTGATAAATGCTTCA
ATAATATTGAAAAAGGAAGAGTATGAGTATTCAACATTTCCGTGTCGCCCTTATTCCCTTTTTTGCGGCA
TTTTGCCTTCCTGTTTTTGCTCACCCAGAAACGCTGGTGAAAGTAAAAGATGCTGAAGATCAGTTGGGTG
CACGAGTGGGTTACATCGAACTGGATCTCAACAGCGGTAAGATCCTTGAGAGTTTTCGCCCCGAAGAACG
TTTTCCAATGATGAGCACTTTTAAAGTTCTGCTATGTGGCGCGGTATTATCCCGTATTGACGCCGGGCAA
GAGCAACTCGGTCGCCGCATACACTATTCTCAGAATGACTTGGTTGAGTACTCACCAGTCACAGAAAAGC
ATCTTACGGATGGCATGACAGTAAGAGAATTATGCAGTGCTGCCATAACCATGAGTGATAACACTGCGGC
CAACTTACTTCTGACAACGATCGGAGGACCGAAGGAGCTAACCGCTTTTTTGCACAACATGGGGGATCAT
GTAACTCGCCTTGATCGTTGGGAACCGGAGCTGAATGAAGCCATACCAAACGACGAGCGTGACACCACGA
TGCCTGTAGCAATGGCAACAACGTTGCGCAAACTATTAACTGGCGAACTACTTACTCTAGCTTCCCGGCA
ACAATTAATAGACTGGATGGAGGCGGATAAAGTTGCAGGACCACTTCTGCGCTCGGCCCTTCCGGCTGGC
TGGTTTATTGCTGATAAATCTGGAGCCGGTGAGCGTGGGTCTCGCGGTATCATTGCAGCACTGGGGCCAG
ATGGTAAGCCCTCCCGTATCGTAGTTATCTACACGACGGGGAGTCAGGCAACTATGGATGAACGAAATAG
ACAGATCGCTGAGATAGGTGCCTCACTGATTAAGCATTGGTAACTGTCAGACCAAGTTTACTCATATATA
CTTTAGATTGATTTAAAACTTCATTTTTAATTTAAAAGGATCTAGGTGAAGATCCTTTTTGATAATCTCA
TGACCAAAATCCCTTAACGTGAGTTTTCGTTCCACTGAGCGTCAGACCCCGTAGAAAAGATCAAAGGATC
TTCTTGAGATCCTTTTTTTCTGCGCGTAATCTGCTGCTTGCAAACAAAAAAACCACCGCTACCAGCGGTG
GTTTGTTTGCCGGATCAAGAGCTACCAACTCTTTTTCCGAAGGTAACTGGCTTCAGCAGAGCGCAGATAC
CAAATACTGTTCTTCTAGTGTAGCCGTAGTTAGGCCACCACTTCAAGAACTCTGTAGCACCGCCTACATA
CCTCGCTCTGCTAATCCTGTTACCAGTGGCTGCTGCCAGTGGCGATAAGTCGTGTCTTACCGGGTTGGAC
TCAAGACGATAGTTACCGGATAAGGCGCAGCGGTCGGGCTGAACGGGGGGTTCGTGCACACAGCCCAGCT
TGGAGCGAACGACCTACACCGAACTGAGATACCTACAGCGTGAGCTATGAGAAAGCGCCACGCTTCCCGA
AGGGAGAAAGGCGGACAGGTATCCGGTAAGCGGCAGGGTCGGAACAGGAGAGCGCACGAGGGAGCTTCCA
GGGGGAAACGCCTGGTATCTTTATAGTCCTGTCGGGTTTCGCCACCTCTGACTTGAGCGTCGATTTTTGT
GATGCTCGTCAGGGGGGCGGAGCCTATGGAAAAACGCCAGCAACGCGGCCTTTTTACGGTTCCTGGCCTT
TTGCTGGCCTTTTGCTCACATGT
Features (pLannotate 1.2.2; 14 found; start..end, strand, type, name):
     12..39      +  repeat_region  AAV2 ITR (fragment): inverted terminal repeat of adeno-associated virus serotype 2 inverted
     68..95      +  repeat_region  AAV2 ITR (fragment): inverted terminal repeat of adeno-associated virus serotype 2 inverted
   1078..1794    +  CDS            SYFP2: SYFP2 is a basic (constitutively fluorescent) yellow fluorescent protein published in 2006, derived from Aequorea victoria. It is reported to be a very rapidly-maturing monomer with moderate acid sensitivity.
   1834..1991    +  misc_feature   WPRE (fragment): woodchuck hepatitis virus posttranscriptional regulatory element
   1997..2077    +  misc_feature   WPRE (fragment): woodchuck hepatitis virus posttranscriptional regulatory element
   2094..2205    +  polyA_signal   bGH poly(A) signal: bovine growth hormone polyadenylation signal
   2323..2463    +  repeat_region  AAV2 ITR: inverted terminal repeat of adeno-associated virus serotype 2 inverted
   2468..2519    -  misc_feature   bom (fragment): basis of mobility region from pBR322
   2538..2993    +  rep_origin     f1 ori (sequence partly withheld): f1 bacteriophage origin of replication; arrow indicates direction of (+) strand synthesis
   2994..3043    -  misc_feature   bom (fragment): basis of mobility region from pBR322
   3145..3180    -  CDS            rop (fragment): Rop protein, which maintains plasmids at low copy number; rop
   3275..3379    +  promoter       AmpR promoter: bla
   3380..4240    +  CDS            AmpR: β-lactamase; bla; confers resistance to ampicillin, carbenicillin, and related antibiotics
   4411..4999    +  rep_origin     ori: high-copy-number ColE1/pMB1/pBR322/pUC origin of replication
