[The description below was written by a language model from this plasmid's Addgene catalogue record and pLannotate feature annotations shown in this document.]
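Description:
AiP13023 - pAAV-AiE0460m_3xC1-minBG-SYFP2-WPRE3-BGHpA (alias CN3023) is an AAV transfer plasmid of about 5.1 kb, built on a pAAV backbone and used to package a cell-type-targeting enhancer reporter into recombinant adeno-associated virus. In bacteria it replicates from a high-copy ColE1/pUC-type origin and is selected with ampicillin through the bla (AmpR) gene and its promoter. An f1 phage origin and small remnants of pBR322 bom and rop sequences are also present in the backbone. The record lists a recombination-deficient growth strain, consistent with the need to keep the repeat-rich ITRs stable.

The payload lies between AAV2 inverted terminal repeats, which are the cis elements needed for genome replication and packaging. The right ITR is annotated in full, whereas only short fragments of the left ITR were detected. According to the name and catalogue fields, the enhancer AiE0460m_3xC1 sits upstream of the minimal beta-globin promoter (minBG). The "3xC1" label suggests three copies of a core enhancer segment, though the record does not spell this out. Neither the enhancer nor minBG is annotated in the feature table, but they presumably occupy the unannotated region ahead of the reporter. The minimal promoter has little activity by itself, so the enhancer determines where expression occurs. The reporter is SYFP2, a rapidly maturing monomeric yellow fluorescent protein. It is followed by WPRE3, a shortened woodchuck posttranscriptional element (annotated as two WPRE fragments) that boosts expression, and by the bovine growth hormone polyadenylation signal.

The stated purpose is strong AAV-mediated transgene expression in cortical layer 5 extratelencephalic (L5_ET) neurons, allowing this population to be fluorescently labelled.
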