Addgene plasmid #224020: AiP13023 - pAAV-AiE0460m_3xC1-minBG-SYFP2-WPRE3-BGHpA (Alias: CN3023)
Purpose: AiE0460m_3xC1 is an enhancer sequence, designed to drive AAV-mediated transgene expression in cortical L5_ET neurons (strong)
Depositing lab: Allen Institute for Brain Science & Jonathan Ting. Depositing organization: Allen Institute. Publication: A suite of enhancer AAVs and transgenic mouse lines for genetic access to cortical cell types. Ben-Simon Y, Hooper M, Narayan S, Daigle TL, Dwivedi D, Way SW, Oster A, Stafford DA, Mich JK, Taormina MJ, Martinez RA, Opitz-Araya X, Roth JR, Alexander JR, Allen S, Amster A, Arbuckle J, Ayala A, Baker PM, Bakken TE, Barcelli T, Barta S, Bendrick J, Bertagnolli D, Bielstein C, Bishwakarma P, Bowlus J, Boyer G, Brouner K, Casian B, Casper T, Chakka AB, Chakrabarty R, Chance RK, Chavan S, Clark M, Colbert K, Collman F, Daniel S, Departee M, DiValentin P, Donadio N, Dotson N, Egdorf T, Fliss T, Gabitto M, Garcia J, Gary A, Gasperini M, Gloe J, Goldy J, Gore BB, Graybuck L, Greisman N, Haeseleer F, Halterman C, Haradon Z, Hastings SD, Helback O, Ho W, Hockemeyer D, Huang C, Huff S, Hunker A, Johansen N, Jones D, Juneau Z, Kalmbach B, Kannan M, Khem S, Kussick E, Kutsal R, Larsen R, Lee C, Lee AY, Leibly M, Lenz GH, Li S, Liang E, Lusk N, Madigan Z, Malloy J, Malone J, McCue R, Melchor J, Mollenkopf T, Moosman S, Morin E, Newman D, Ng L, Ngo K, Omstead V, Otto S, Oyama A, Pena N, Pham T, Phillips E, Pom CA, Potekhina L, Ransford S, Ray PL, Rette D, Reynoldson C, Rimorin C, Rocha D, Ruiz A, Sanchez REA, Sawyer L, Sedeno-Cortes A, Sevigny JP, Shapovalova N, Shepard N, Shulga L, Sigler AR, Siverts L, Soliman S, Somasundaram S, Staats B, Stewart K, Szelenyi E, Tieu M, Trader C, Tran A, van Velthoven CTJ, Walker M, Wang Y, Weed N, Wirthlin M, Wood T, Wynalda B, Yao Z, Zhou T, Ariza J, Dee N, Reding M, Ronellenfitch K, Mufti S, Sunkin SM, Smith KA, Esposito L, Waters J, Thyagarajan B, Yao S, Lein ES, Zeng H, Levi BP, Ngai J, Ting JT, Tasic B. Cell. 2025 May 16:S0092-8674(25)00513-6. doi: 10.1016/j.cell.2025.05.002. PubMed 40403729.
Backbone
  Vector backbone: pAAV
  Vector type: AAV
Growth in bacteria
  Bacterial resistance: Ampicillin, 100 μg/mL
  Growth temperature: 30°C
  Growth strain: NEB Stable
  Copy number: High Copy
Gene/Insert
  Gene/Insert name: SYFP2
  Species: Synthetic
  Mutation: NA
  Promoter: minBG
  Cloning method: Other
Terms and licenses: Academic/Nonprofit Terms; Industry Terms: Not Available to Industry
Depositor comments: Cloning Method: RE Cloning
How to cite: AiP13023 - pAAV-AiE0460m_3xC1-minBG-SYFP2-WPRE3-BGHpA (Alias: CN3023) was a gift from Allen Institute for Brain Science & Jonathan Ting (Addgene plasmid # 224020 ; http://n2t.net/addgene:224020 ; RRID:Addgene_224020)
